>Addgene plasmid #232418 | pcDNA5 FRT to BioID-nDIC2-3xFlag | addgene full sequence | sequence record 463038 | Addgene NGS Result
TTGAGATCCTTTTTTTCTGCGCGTAATCTGCTGCTTGCAAACAAAAAAACCACCGCTACCAGCGGTGGTT
TGTTTGCCGGATCAAGAGCTACCAACTCTTTTTCCGAAGGTAACTGGCTTCAGCAGAGCGCAGATACCAA
ATACTGTTCTTCTAGTGTAGCCGTAGTTAGGCCACCACTTCAAGAACTCTGTAGCACCGCCTACATACCT
CGCTCTGCTAATCCTGTTACCAGTGGCTGCTGCCAGTGGCGATAAGTCGTGTCTTACCGGGTTGGACTCA
AGACGATAGTTACCGGATAAGGCGCAGCGGTCGGGCTGAACGGGGGGTTCGTGCACACAGCCCAGCTTGG
AGCGAACGACCTACACCGAACTGAGATACCTACAGCGTGAGCTATGAGAAAGCGCCACGCTTCCCGAAGG
GAGAAAGGCGGACAGGTATCCGGTAAGCGGCAGGGTCGGAACAGGAGAGCGCACGAGGGAGCTTCCAGGG
GGAAACGCCTGGTATCTTTATAGTCCTGTCGGGTTTCGCCACCTCTGACTTGAGCGTCGATTTTTGTGAT
GCTCGTCAGGGGGGCGGAGCCTATGGAAAAACGCCAGCAACGCGGCCTTTTTACGGTTCCTGGCCTTTTG
CTGGCCTTTTGCTCACATGTTCTTTCCTGCGTTATCCCCTGATTCTGTGGATAACCGTATTACCGCCTTT
GAGTGAGCTGATACCGCTCGCCGCAGCCGAACGACCGAGCGCAGCGAGTCAGTGAGCGAGGAAGCGGAAG
AGCGCCCAATACGCAAACCGCCTCTCCCCGCGCGTTGGCCGATTCATTAATGCAGCTGGCACGACAGGTT
TCCCGACTGGAAAGCGGGCAGTGAGCGCAACGCAATTAATGTGAGTTAGCTCACTCATTAGGCACCCCAG
GCTTTACACTTTATGCTTCCGGCTCGTATGTTGTGTGGAATTGTGAGCGGATAACAATTTCACACAGGAA
ACAGCTATGACCATGATTACGCCAAGCTCTAGCTAGAGGTCGACGGTATACAGACATGATAAGATACATT
GATGAGTTTGGACAAACCACAACTAGAATGCAGTGAAAAAAATGCTTTATTTGTGAAATTTGTGATGCTA
TTGCTTTATTTGTAACCATTATAAGCTGCAATAAACAAGTTGGGGTGGGCGAAGAACTCCAGCATGAGAT
CCCCGCGCTGGAGGATCATCCAGCCGGCGTCCCGGAAAACGATTCCGAAGCCCAACCTTTCATAGAAGGC
GGCGGTGGAATCGAAATCTCGTAGTACGTGCTATTCCTTTGCCCTCGGACGAGTGCTGGGGCGTCGGTTT
CCACTATCGGCGAGTACTTCTACACAGCCATCGGTCCAGACGGCCGCGCTTCTGCGGGCGATTTGTGTAC
GCCCGACAGTCCCGGCTCCGGATCGGACGATTGCGTCGCATCGACCCTGCGCCCAAGCTGCATCATCGAA
ATTGCCGTCAACCAAGCTCTGATAGAGTTGGTCAAGACCAATGCGGAGCATATACGCCCGGAGCCGCGGC
GATCCTGCAAGCTCCGGATGCCTCCGCTCGAAGTAGCGCGTCTGCTGCTCCATACAAGCCAACCACGGCC
TCCAGAAGAAGATGTTGGCGACCTCGTATTGGGAATCCCCGAACATCGCCTCGCTCCAGTCAATGACCGC
TGTTATGCGGCCATTGTCCGTCAGGACATTGTTGGAGCCGAAATCCGCGTGCACGAGGTGCCGGACTTCG
GGGCAGTCCTCGGCCCAAAGCATCAGCTCATCGAGAGCCTGCGCGACGGACGCACTGACGGTGTCGTCCA
TCACAGTTTGCCAGTGATACACATGGGGATCAGCAATCGCGCATATGAAATCACGCCATGTAGTGTATTG
ACCGATTCCTTGCGGTCCGAATGGGCCGAACCCGCTCGTCTGGCTAAGATCGGCCGCAGCGATCGCATCC
ATGGCCTCCGCGACCGGCTGCAGAACAGCGGGCAGTTCGGTTTCAGGCAGGTCTTGCAACGTGACACCCT
GTGCACGGCGGGAGATGCAATAGGTCAGGCTCTCGCTGAATTCCCCAATGTCAAGCACTTCCGGAATCGG
GAGCGCGGCCGATGCAAAGTGCCGATAAACATAACGATCTTTGTAGAAACCATCGGCGCAGCTATTTACC
CGCAGGACATATCCACGCCCTCCTACATCGAAGCTGAAAGCACGAGATTCTTCGCCCTCCGAGAGCTGCA
TCAGGTCGGAGACGCTGTCGAACTTTTCGATCAGAAACTTCTCGACAGACGTCGCGGTGAGTTCAGGCTT
TTTGGCCAAGGAAGTTCCTATACTTTCTAGAGAATAGGAACTTCGGAATAGGAACTTCTAGGTACGTGAA
CCATCACCCT
[91 nt withheld, positions 2391-2481]
G
[124 nt withheld, positions 2483-2606]
GGGGATACCCCCTAGAGCCCCAGCTGGTTCTTTCCGCCTCAGAAGCCATAGAGCCCACCGCATCCCCAGC
ATGCCTGCTATTGTCTTCCCAATCCTCCCCCTTGCTGTCCTGCCCCACCCCACCCCCCAGAATAGAATGA
CACCTACTCAGACAATGCGATGCAATTTCCTCATTTTATTAGGAAAGGACAGTGGGAGTGGCACCTTCCA
GGGTCAAGGAAGGCACGGGGGAGGGGCAAACAACAGATGGCTGGCAACTAGAAGGCACAGTCGTTACTTG
TCATCGTCATCCTTGTAATCGATGTCATGATCTTTATAATCACCGTCATGGTCTTTGTAGTCAGCAGGTA
TTCGGGTAGCTGCTTCCTCCTCTGCATCAGCTCGGTTTGCATTAATTTCTGCAAGTGTTCGGCCAAACCG
TGCCCATTCATCATTGCGGGGAACAGCAATCTGCTCTCCCACATCGTATATAACAATCTGTCCTTCAGAA
TCACCCACAGCAATCTCTCTGCCAGAATGGGTCCATCTCACACGATTAAGAGCAGGATTACCCTCCACAG
AAATGCTGGCAGTTGGTACCTCTGTGTCATTATTGAGATTCCACAAATCCAATCTCCCCATGCCATCCAC
ACAGGCAAACAGGGCTGGGTGGGTAGGTGACCACATAACATCATAAACATAGTCTGCATTATCTTCAAAT
GAATACAAAGGCTTGTTATTCTTAGTTGTCCAAAGCTTTACTGTCCAGTCAAACGATGAAGTGACAAAAA
GATGTGAGAAGTCTACTGCTCCAACAGCTGCATGACAATGGATGCCAGTGATTGGTCCTTGATGCCCCTC
AAACATCTCACTGATTCCAGCTTTGCTGCCATGGCGGCATGCTGTGTACACAGAACCTTCTTCACTCCCA
ACAACAAAGTTGTTGACATCTCCAACAGGGAAGGACATAGATGTCACAGCTACTGCTTTTGACTGTTTAT
GAACCAACTCCATGCTATCCTGTGGATGGGAAAGCATGTCCAGACTCCATGAACAAATTTTTCCATCAGT
AGAGATGCTAATCAGATTGTGAGCATTTTGTGTTCCAACAACATTTACACAATATACAGGGTGTGTGTGT
GCAGCTGCTGACAGTGGAGTTCTTTGCACTGGAGTTCTTTTATTGCTACGGTTATCCCAAAGCACAATTT
GGCCTGAATATGTACCACCAACAACAAGATTTGGATGAAATTTTGCAAATGTGGCAGACATCACAGCTGA
CTGGCAGTGAAACACATACTCTGGGGTAGTTTTTTTGTATTTCATATTCCATACAAGGGCCACACCATCA
GGCTCATGAGGGGCATCTTCATTGTTGTTATAGGAAGCCACGAGTAACTCCGGATACTGAGATGACCAAT
CCAAACAACTAACCACCCGATGCTTTGACCAACGTTCGTCAAAAAATTGTCGATTTAATGACAGTTTAGC
ACCTGCTTGAATCTCTCCTTCTTTGTCTTCCAAATCTCTCCCACTATAGTCAAAGAAGATGTTAATCTGC
TCAGAAAGAGCTCTTTCTACAATTCTTGTAGAATGGTCAAAGAAACTTAAAAATTCCTCAGAGTGCAAGA
TTTGTTGCTTTTCTTCTTCAGTCAGCTCATGAGGGGGAGCTTTACTATCATTTTCCTCATCTTTCTTTAA
AGTTTTCTCTTCTTCAGGTTCAATAGGTGGTTTAGGAGCCACTACATCATCATCTTCCTCTTCATCTTCT
TTGGGTTGAGCCATAACTGGAGTCTGAGTTTCCTTTGTATACGTGACAATTTCTCGAGGAGGAAAGTCGA
CTTGCGTGATTTTAGCCATTCCAAGTTTAATAGGTCCTCGTCTAGATCCCACGGCGCCATCTCCAGAGTC
TTGGCTTCCAGCTTCACTTGGAGTGCTCACAGATTTGGAGGATGGAGACATAGGAGGAGGGACAATGGGG
GATTCTGGAGTTAGCCCCATGCTTTGAAGCAATGCTTCAGCTTCTCTCCTTTTTTTTTCAAGATCTGATT
CTTCTTGCACAGGAGCAACAGCTTCCTTCTTCTGGTCTGTTTCTTTTTTTTTCCTTTCTTCTTCTTTTCT
CTTCTTTTCCTCTCTGATTTGGGCCAGTCGCTGCTTCTTACGTTCCAACTCAGCCTTTAATTCACTTTTG
TCTGACATGGCACCGGCTCCAGCGCCTGCACCAGCTCCGCTTCTTCTCAGGCTGAACTCGCCGCTCAGGA
TCTCCTTGATGCCCTCCTCGGTCAGGATCAGGGCGCCGCCCTTCTCGCTCAGGCCCACCAGCTTGCCGGT
GATCTTGCCCTCGCCCAGCAGCTTCACCTCCTCGCCCAGGTACAGCATCTTGCTCTCGATCTTGCCCTTG
AACTCCTTGAAGCTCTTCTCCTTGAACTTCTTCAGGTTCTCGCTGATTCTCTTCAGCACCTTCAGCAGCA
CCTCCTTTCTGTCCCAGTCCTTGCCGGTGATCTCGTACAGGGTGGTGGCTCTGTCCTTGATCTCCTCGGG
GATCTCTCTCTGGTTCACGTTGATGCCGATGCCCACGATCAGCTTGTCCTTGCTCAGCTCGCACAGCACG
CCGCTCACCTTCTTCTCCTGGAAGTACACGTCGTTGGGCCACTTCAGGCTGAAGGGGATCTCGGTGATCT
CCTCCAGGGCCTCGCTCACGCTCAGGCCCAGCACCAGGGGCAGCTGCAGCAGGTTCTCGAACTCCTTGGG
GTTCAGCAGGAAGCTGAAGTACAGGCCGCCCTCCTGGCTCAGCCACTTTCTGCCCAGGCCGCCTCTGCCC
TTGGTCTGTCTGTCGGCCACCAGGGCGGTGCCGTAGCTCACGTTCCACTCCTTCAGTCTCTCCTGGGTGC
TGTCCACCTCCTTCAGCCAGATCAGGTTCTTGAACATCAGCTTGGGTCTCCCTATAGTGAGTCGTATTAA
TTTCGATAAGCCAGTAAGCAGTGGGTTCTCTAGTTAGCCAGAGAGCTCTGCTTATATAGACCTCCCACCG
TACACGCCTACCGCCCATTTGCGTCAATGGGGCGGAGTTGTTACGACATTTTGGAAAGTCCCGTTGATTT
TGGTGCCAAAACAAACTCCCATTGACGTCAATGGGGTGGAGACTTGGAAATCCCCGTGAGTCAAACCGCT
ATCCACGCCCATTGATGTACTGCCAAAACCGCATCACCATGGTAATAGCGATGACTAATACGTAGATGTA
CTGCCAAGTAGGAAAGTCCCATAAGGTCATGTACTGGGCATAATGCCAGGCGGGCCATTTACCGTCATTG
ACGTCAATAGGGGGCGTACTTGGCATATGATACACTTGATGTACTGCCAAGTGGGCAGTTTACCGTAAAT
ACTCCACCCATTGACGTCAATGGAAAGTCCCTATTGGCGTTACTATGGGAACATACGTCATTATTGACGT
CAATGGGCGGGGGTCGTTGGGCGGTCAGCCAGGCGGGCCATTTACCGTAAGTTATGTAACGCGGAACTCC
ATATATGGGCTATGAACTAATGACCCCGTAATTGATTACTATTAATAACTAGTCAATAATCAATGTCAAC
GCGTATATCTGGCCCGTACATCGCGAAGCAGCGCAAAACGCCTAACCCTAAGCAGATTCTTCATGCAATT
GTCGGTCAAGCCTTGCCTTGTTGTAGCTTAAATTTTGCTCGCGCACTACTCAGCGACCTCCAACACACAA
GCAGGGAGCAGATACTGGCTTAACTATGCGGCATCAGAGCAGATTGTACTGAGAGTGCACCATAGGGGAT
CGGGAGATCTCCCGATCCGTCGACGTCAGGTGGCACTTTTCGGGGAAATGTGCGCGGAACCCCTATTTGT
TTATTTTTCTAAATACATTCAAATATGTATCCGCTCATGAGACAATAACCCTGATAAATGCTTCAATAAT
ATTGAAAAAGGAAGAGTATGAGTATTCAACATTTCCGTGTCGCCCTTATTCCCTTTTTTGCGGCATTTTG
CCTTCCTGTTTTTGCTCACCCAGAAACGCTGGTGAAAGTAAAAGATGCTGAAGATCAGTTGGGTGCACGA
GTGGGTTACATCGAACTGGATCTCAACAGCGGTAAGATCCTTGAGAGTTTTCGCCCCGAAGAACGTTTTC
CAATGATGAGCACTTTTAAAGTTCTGCTATGTGGCGCGGTATTATCCCGTATTGACGCCGGGCAAGAGCA
ACTCGGTCGCCGCATACACTATTCTCAGAATGACTTGGTTGAGTACTCACCAGTCACAGAAAAGCATCTT
ACGGATGGCATGACAGTAAGAGAATTATGCAGTGCTGCCATAACCATGAGTGATAACACTGCGGCCAACT
TACTTCTGACAACGATCGGAGGACCGAAGGAGCTAACCGCTTTTTTGCACAACATGGGGGATCATGTAAC
TCGCCTTGATCGTTGGGAACCGGAGCTGAATGAAGCCATACCAAACGACGAGCGTGACACCACGATGCCT
GTAGCAATGGCAACAACGTTGCGCAAACTATTAACTGGCGAACTACTTACTCTAGCTTCCCGGCAACAAT
TAATAGACTGGATGGAGGCGGATAAAGTTGCAGGACCACTTCTGCGCTCGGCCCTTCCGGCTGGCTGGTT
TATTGCTGATAAATCTGGAGCCGGTGAGCGTGGGTCTCGCGGTATCATTGCAGCACTGGGGCCAGATGGT
AAGCCCTCCCGTATCGTAGTTATCTACACGACGGGGAGTCAGGCAACTATGGATGAACGAAATAGACAGA
TCGCTGAGATAGGTGCCTCACTGATTAAGCATTGGTAACTGTCAGACCAAGTTTACTCATATATACTTTA
GATTGATTTAAAACTTCATTTTTAATTTAAAAGGATCTAGGTGAAGATCCTTTTTGATAATCTCATGACC
AAAATCCCTTAACGTGAGTTTTCGTTCCACTGAGCGTCAGACCCCGTAGAAAAGATCAAAGGATCTTC
Features (pLannotate 1.2.2; 22 found; start..end, strand, type, name):
      1..589     +  rep_origin     ori: high-copy-number ColE1/pMB1/pBR322/pUC origin of replication
    772..864     +  CDS            lacI (fragment): lac repressor; lacI; The lac repressor binds to the lac operator to inhibit transcription in E. coli. This inhibition can be relieved by adding lactose or isopropyl-β-D-thiogalactopyranoside (IPTG).
    877..898     +  protein_bind   CAP binding site: CAP binding activates transcription in the presence of cAMP. E. coli catabolite activator protein
    913..943     +  promoter       lac promoter: promoter for the E. coli lac operon
    951..967     +  protein_bind   lac operator: The lac repressor binds to the lac operator to inhibit transcription in E. coli. This inhibition can be relieved by adding lactose or isopropyl-β-D-thiogalactopyranoside (IPTG). lac repressor encoded by lacI
   1040..1161    -  polyA_signal   SV40 poly(A) signal: SV40 polyadenylation signal
   1156..1281    -  CDS            ble (fragment): BLE_KLEPN - Experimental evidence at protein level: Swiss-Prot protein existence level 1. Binding protein with a strong affinity to the bleomycin family of antibiotics. Binds to CL990; an antimitotic-antibiotic compound. From Klebsiella pneumoniae.
   1291..2313    -  CDS            HygR: aminoglycoside phosphotransferase from E. coli; aph(4)-Ia; confers resistance to hygromycin
   2321..2368    -  protein_bind   FRT: FLP-mediated recombination occurs in the 8-bp core sequence TCTAGAAA (Turan and Bode, 2011). FLP recombinase from the Saccharomyces cerevisiae 2μ plasmid
   2373..2606    -  rep_origin     f1 ori (fragment) (sequence partly withheld): f1 bacteriophage origin of replication; arrow indicates direction of (+) strand synthesis
   2627..2648    -  promoter       SV40 promoter (fragment): SV40 enhancer and early promoter
   2652..2876    -  polyA_signal   bGH poly(A) signal: bovine growth hormone polyadenylation signal
   2883..2948    -  CDS            3xFLAG: three tandem FLAG® epitope tags, followed by an enterokinase cleavage site
   2949..4784    -  CDS            DYNC1I2: DC1I2_BOVIN - Experimental evidence at protein level: Swiss-Prot protein existence level 1. Acts as one of several non-catalytic accessory components of the cytoplasmic dynein 1 complex that are thought to be involved in linking dynein to cargos and to adapter proteins that regulate dynein function. Cytoplasmic dynein 1 acts as a motor for the intracellular retrograde motility of vesicles and organelles along microtubules. The intermediate chains mediate the binding of dynein to dynactin via its 150 kDa component (p150-glued) DCTN1. Involved in membrane-transport, such as Golgi apparatus, late
   4815..5513    -  CDS            BioID2: promiscuous R40G mutant of a biotin protein ligase from Aquifex aeolicus (Kim et al., 2016)
   5527..5545    -  promoter       T7 promoter: promoter for bacteriophage T7 RNA polymerase
   5561..5594    -  LTR            5' LTR (truncated) (fragment): truncated 5' long terminal repeat (LTR) from HIV-1
   5590..5793    -  promoter       CMV promoter: human cytomegalovirus (CMV) immediate early promoter
   5794..6173    -  enhancer       CMV enhancer: human cytomegalovirus immediate early enhancer
   6328..6380    +  misc_feature   bom (fragment): basis of mobility region from pBR322
   6439..6543    +  promoter       AmpR promoter: bla
   6544..7404    +  CDS            AmpR: β-lactamase; bla; confers resistance to ampicillin, carbenicillin, and related antibiotics
