[The description below was written by a language model from this plasmid's Addgene catalogue record and pLannotate feature annotations shown in this document.]
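Description:
pcDNA5 FRT to BioID-nDIC2-3xFlag is a 7,574 bp mammalian expression plasmid built on a pcDNA5 FRT-type backbone. It is propagated in E. coli through a high-copy ColE1/pUC origin and selected with ampicillin via the β-lactamase gene. For mammalian cells, the backbone carries an FRT site placed directly upstream of a hygromycin resistance coding sequence followed by an SV40 polyadenylation signal. In this standard arrangement, FLP-mediated recombination into a genomic FRT docking site places the otherwise promoterless HygR gene under a resident promoter, so hygromycin selects for single-copy, site-specific integrants. The plasmid can also be used for transient transfection.

The payload is a single open reading frame driven by the CMV enhancer/promoter and terminated by the bGH polyadenylation signal, with a T7 promoter lying between CMV and the coding sequence. The frame encodes a promiscuous biotin ligase at the N terminus, fused to human cytoplasmic dynein intermediate chain 2 (DYNC1I2, also called DIC2), followed by a 3xFLAG epitope. The feature table identifies the ligase as BioID2, the R40G mutant of the Aquifex aeolicus enzyme. It also places the 3xFLAG tag at the C-terminal end of DIC2, in agreement with the construct name, whereas the catalogue fields list both tags as N-terminal.

The biotin ligase labels proteins near the tagged dynein subunit in living cells, allowing them to be captured on streptavidin. The FLAG tag supports detection and immunopurification. The associated publication concerns mapping the human cytoplasmic dynein interactome and identifying activators of dynein motility, which fits use of this construct in proximity-labelling proteomics.
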