Addgene plasmid #232418: pcDNA5 FRT to BioID-nDIC2-3xFlag
Purpose: Expresses human dynein subunit DIC2 in mammalian cells.
Depositing lab: Samara Reck-Peterson. Depositing organization: University of California, San Diego (UCSD). Publication: The human cytoplasmic dynein interactome reveals novel activators of motility. Redwine WB, DeSantis ME, Hollyer I, Htet ZM, Tran PT, Swanson SK, Florens L, Washburn MP, Reck-Peterson SL. Elife. 2017 Jul 18;6:e28257. doi: 10.7554/eLife.28257. PubMed 28718761.
Backbone
  Vector backbone: pcDNA5
  Backbone size w/o insert (bp): 5738
  Total vector size (bp): 7574
  Vector type: Mammalian Expression
Growth in bacteria
  Bacterial resistance: Ampicillin, 100 μg/mL
  Growth temperature: 37°C
  Growth strain: DH5alpha
  Copy number: High Copy
Gene/Insert
  Gene/Insert name: Dynein Intermediate Chain 2 (alt name: DIC2)
  Species: H. sapiens (human)
  Insert size (bp): 1884
  GenBank ID: AK091339.1
  Entrez Gene: DYNC1I2 (a.k.a. DIC74, DNCI2, IC2, NEDMIBA)
  Promoter: CMV
  Tag / fusion protein: BioID (N terminal on insert); Flag-3x (N terminal on insert)
  Cloning method: Gene Synthesis
  Sequencing primers: 5′ CGCAAATGGGCGGTAGGCGTG
Terms and licenses: Academic/Nonprofit Terms; Industry Terms: Not Available to Industry
How to cite: pcDNA5 FRT to BioID-nDIC2-3xFlag was a gift from Samara Reck-Peterson (Addgene plasmid # 232418 ; http://n2t.net/addgene:232418 ; RRID:Addgene_232418)
